>Addgene plasmid #211826 | pKERep | addgene full sequence | sequence record 422938 | Addgene NGS Result
CTGAAGGGCATCGACTTCAAGGAGGACGGCAACATCCTGGGGCACAAGCTGGAGTACAACTACAACAGCC
ACAACGTCTATATCATGGCCGACAAGCAGAAGAACGGCATCAAGGTGAACTTCAAGATCCGCCACAACAT
CGAGGACGGCAGCGTGCAGCTCGCCGACCACTACCAGCAGAACACCCCCATCGGCGACGGCCCCGTGCTG
CTGCCCGACAACCACTACCTGAGCACCCAGTCCGCCCTGAGCAAAGACCCCAACGAGAAGCGCGATCACA
TGGTCCTGCTGGAGTTCGTGACCGCCGCCGGGATCACTCTCGGCATGGACGAGCTGTACAAGTAAAAGCT
TGGCTGTTTTGGCGGATGAGAGAAGATTTTCAGCCTGATACAGATTAAATCAGAACGCAGAAGCGGTCTG
ATAAAACAGAATTTGCCTGGCGGCAGTAGCGCGGTGGTCCCACCTGACCCCATGCCGAACTCAGAAGTGA
AACGCCGTAGCGCCGATGGTAGTGTGGGGTCTCCCCATGCGAGAGTAGGGAACTGCCAGGCATCAAATAA
AACGAAAGGCTCAGTCGAAAGACTGGGCCTTTCGTTTTATCTGTTGTTTGTCGGTGAACGCTCTCCTGAG
TAGGACAAATCCGCCGGGAGCGGATTTGAACGTTGCGAAGCAACGGCCCGGAGGGTGGCGGGCAGGACGC
CCGCCATAAACTGCCAGGCATCAAATTAAGCAGAAGGCCATCCTGACGGATGGCCTTTTTGCGTTTCTAC
AAACTCTTTTGTTTATTTTTCTAAATACATTCAAATATGTATCCGCTCATGAATAATAAAACTGTCTGCT
TACATAAACAGTAATACAAGGGGTGTTATGAGCCATATTCAACGGGAAACGTCTTGCTCTAGGCCGCGAT
TAAATTCCAACATGGATGCTGATTTATATGGGTATAAATGGGCTCGCGATAATGTCGGGCAATCAGGTGC
GACAATCTATCGATTGTATGGGAAGCCCGATGCGCCAGAGTTGTTTCTGAAACATGGCAAAGGTAGCGTT
GCCAATGATGTTACAGATGAGATGGTCAGACTAAACTGGCTGACGGAATTTATGCCTCTTCCGACCATCA
AGCATTTTATCCGTACTCCTGATGATGCATGGTTACTCACCACTGCGATCCCCGGGAAAACAGCATTCCA
GGTATTAGAAGAATATCCTGATTCAGGTGAAAATATTGTTGATGCGCTGGCAGTGTTCCTGCGCCGGTTG
CATTCGATTCCTGTTTGTAATTGTCCTTTTAACAGCGATCGCGTATTTCGTCTCGCTCAGGCGCAATCAC
GAATGAATAACGGTTTGGTTGATGCGAGTGATTTTGATGACGAGCGTAATGGCTGGCCTGTTGAACAAGT
CTGGAAAGAAATGCATAAACTTTTGCCATTCTCACCGGATTCAGTCGTCACTCATGGTGATTTCTCACTT
GATAACCTTATTTTTGACGAGGGGAAATTAATAGGTTGTATTGATGTTGGACGAGTCGGAATCGCAGACC
GATACCAGGATCTTGCCATCCTATGGAACTGCCTCGGTGAGTTTTCTCCTTCATTACAGAAACGGCTTTT
TCAAAAATATGGTATTGATAATCCTGATATGAATAAATTGCAGTTTCATTTGATGCTCGATGAGTTTTTC
TAAGAATTAATTCATGACCAAAATCCCTTAACGTGAGTTTTCGTTCCACTGAGCGTCAGACACTAGTGCG
GCCACCGGCTGGCTCGCTTCGCTCGGCCCGTGGACAACCCTGCTGGACAAGCTGATGGACAGGCTGCGCC
TGCCCACGAGCTTGACCACAGGGATTGCCCACCGGCTACCCAGCCTTCGACCACATACCCACCGGCTCCA
ACTGCGCGGCCTGCGGCCTTGCCCCATCAATTTTTTTAATTTTCTCTGGGGAAAAGCCTCCGGCCTGCGG
CCTGCGCGCTTCGCTTGCCGGTTGGACACCAAGTGGAAGGCGGGTCAAGGCTCGCGCAGCGACCGCGCAG
CGGCTTGGCCTTGACGCGCCTGGAACGACCCAAGCCTATGCGAGTGGGGGCAGTCGAAGGGCGAAGCCCG
CCCGCCTGCCCCCCGAGCCTCACGGCGGCGAGTGCGGGGGTTCCAAGGGGGCAGCGCCACCTTGGGCAAG
GCCGAAGGCCGCGCAGTCGATCAACAAGCCCCGGAGGGGCCACTTTTTGCCGGAGGGGGAGCCGCGCCGA
AGGCGTGGGGGAACCCCGCAGGGGTGCCCTTCTTTGGGCACCAAAGAACTAGATATAGGGCGAAATGCGA
AAGACTTAAAAATCAACAACTTAAAAAAGGGGGGTACGCAACAGCTCATTGCGGCACCCCCCGCAATAGC
TCATTGCGTAGGTTAAAGAAAATCTGTAATTGACTGCCACTTTTACGCAACGCATAATTGTTGTCGCGCT
GCCGAAAAGTTGCAGCTGATTGCGCATGGTGCCGCAACCGTGCGGCACCCCTACCGCATGGAGATAAGCA
TGGCCACGCAGTCCAGAGAAATCGGCATTCAAGCCAAGAACAAGCCCGGTCACTGGGTGCAAACGGAACG
CAAAGCGCATGAGGCGTGGGCCGGGCTTATTGCGAGGAAACCCACGGCGGCAATGCTGCTGCATCACCTC
GTGGCGCAGATGGGCCACCAGAACGCCGTGGTGGTCAGCCAGAAGACACTTTCCAAGCTCATCGGACGTT
CTTTGCGGACGGTCCAATACGCAGTCAAGGACTTGGTGGCCGAGCGCTGGATCTCCGTCGTGAAGCTCAA
CGGCCCCGGCACCGTGTCGGCCTACGTGGTCAATGACCGCGTGGCGTGGGGCCAGCCCCGCGACCAGTTG
CGCCTGTCGGTGTTCAGTGCCGCCGTGGTGGTTGATCACGACGACCAGGACGAATCGCTGTTGGGGCATG
GCGACCTGCGCCGCATCCCGACCCTGTATCCGGGCGAGCAGCAACTACCGACCGGCCCCGGCGAGGAGCC
GCCCAGCCAGCCCGGCATTCCGGGCATGGAACCAGACCTGCCAGCCTTGACCGAAACGGAGGAATGGGAA
CGGCGCGGGCAGCAGCGCCTGCCGATGCCCGATGAGCCGTGTTTTCTGGACGATGGCGAGCCGTTGGAGC
CGCCGACACGGGTCACGCTGCCGCGCCGGTAGCTGCAGCCCAAATCATAAAAAATTTATTTGCTTTGTGA
GCGGATAACAATTATAATAGAATTCGAGCTCGGTACCCGGGGATCCTCTAGAAATAATTTTGTTTAACTT
TAAGAAGGAGATATACATATGGTGAGCAAGGGCGAGGAGCTGTTCACCGGGGTGGTGCCCATCCTGGTCG
AGCTGGACGGCGACGTAAACGGCCACAAGTTCAGCGTGTCCGGCGAGGGCGAGGGCGATGCCACCTACGG
CAAGCTGACCCTGAAGTTCATCTGCACCACCGGCAAGCTGCCCGTGCCCTGGCCCACCCTCGTGACCACC
CTGACCTACGGCGTGCAGTGCTTCAGCCGCTACCCCGACCACATGAAGCAGCACGACTTCTTCAAGTCCG
CCATGCCCGAAGGCTACGTCCAGGAGCGCACCATCTTCTTCAAGGACGACGGCAACTACAAGACCCGCGC
CGAGGTGAAGTTCGAGGGCGACACCCTGGTGAACCGCATCGAG
Features (pLannotate 1.2.2; 11 found; start..end, strand, type, name):
    435..550     +  ncRNA          5S rRNA: Accession: RF00001 - 5S ribosomal RNA
    554..640     +  terminator     rrnB T1 terminator: Escherichia coli rrnB; transcription terminator T1 from the E. coli rrnB gene
    732..759     +  terminator     rrnB T2 terminator: transcription terminator T2 from the E. coli rrnB gene
    778..822     +  promoter       AmpR promoter (fragment): bla
    868..1683    +  CDS            KanR: aminoglycoside phosphotransferase; aph(3')-Ia; confers resistance to kanamycin in bacteria or G418 (Geneticin®) in eukaryotes
   1748..2519    +  rep_origin     pBBR1 oriV: replication origin of the broad-host-range plasmid pBBR1 from Bordetella bronchiseptica; requires the pBBR1 Rep protein for replication
   2520..3182    +  CDS            pBBR1 Rep: replication protein for the broad-host-range plasmid pBBR1 from Bordetella bronchiseptica
   3195..3239    +  promoter       T5 promoter: bacteriophage T5 promoter for E. coli RNA polymerase, with embedded lac operator
   3240..3272    +  misc_feature   MCS (fragment): pUC18/19 multiple cloning site
   3279..3301    +  RBS            RBS: efficient ribosome binding site from bacteriophage T7 gene 10 (Olins and Rangwala, 1989)
   3309..345     +  CDS            EGFP (across the origin): the original enhanced GFP (Yang et al., 1996) mammalian codon-optimized
