[The description below was written by a language model from this plasmid's Addgene catalogue record and pLannotate feature annotations shown in this document.]
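Description:
pKERep is a compact (about 3.7 kb) bacterial expression plasmid built on the pKRep backbone and designed for protein production in Cupriavidus necator, into which it can be introduced by electroporation. Replication depends on the broad-host-range pBBR1 system: the pBBR1 oriV lies directly upstream of the gene for the pBBR1 Rep protein that the origin requires, so the plasmid is maintained both in E. coli cloning strains and in C. necator. Selection is by kanamycin, through an aph(3')-Ia aminoglycoside phosphotransferase gene preceded by a fragment of the bla (AmpR) promoter. The stated purpose calls it a medium copy number plasmid, whereas the catalogue's copy number field lists it as high copy; the record does not resolve this difference.

The payload is a 720 bp eGFP coding sequence, inserted by Gibson cloning and serving as a model protein. It is transcribed from a bacteriophage T5 promoter, which is recognised by the host RNA polymerase and carries an embedded lac operator. Between the promoter and the reporter lie a remnant of a pUC-type multiple cloning site and the efficient ribosome binding site from phage T7 gene 10. The EGFP reading frame spans the numbering origin of the circular sequence and is followed by a 5S rRNA segment and the E. coli rrnB T1 and T2 terminators, which stop transcription before the resistance cassette. No lac repressor gene is annotated on the plasmid.

The fluorescent reporter gives a simple readout of expression level and plasmid retention. According to the associated publication title, the plasmid belongs to work on highly stable expression plasmids for CO2-based protein production in C. necator H16.
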