Addgene plasmid #211826: pKERep
Purpose: Medium copy number protein expression plasmid, suitable for electroporation in C. necator. Containes eGFP as model protein.
Depositing lab: Anita Emmerstorfer-Augustin. Depositing organization: Technische Universitaet Graz. Publication: CO(2)-based production of phytase from highly stable expression plasmids in Cupriavidus necator H16. Arhar S, Rauter T, Stolterfoht-Stock H, Lambauer V, Kratzer R, Winkler M, Karava M, Kourist R, Emmerstorfer-Augustin A. Microb Cell Fact. 2024 Jan 3;23(1):9. doi: 10.1186/s12934-023-02280-2. PubMed 38172920.
Backbone
  Vector backbone: pKRep
  Backbone size w/o insert (bp): 2963
  Total vector size (bp): 3683
  Vector type: Bacterial Expression
Growth in bacteria
  Bacterial resistance: Kanamycin, 50 μg/mL
  Growth temperature: 37°C
  Growth strain: DH5alpha
  Growth instructions: 200 µg/mL Kanamycin for C. necator
  Copy number: High Copy
Gene/Insert
  Gene/Insert name: eGFP
  Insert size (bp): 720
  Promoter: T5
  Cloning method: Gibson Cloning
  Sequencing primers: 5′ gagccgtgttttctggacgatg
Terms and licenses: Academic/Nonprofit Terms; Industry Terms: Not Available to Industry
How to cite: pKERep was a gift from Anita Emmerstorfer-Augustin (Addgene plasmid # 211826 ; http://n2t.net/addgene:211826 ; RRID:Addgene_211826)
